Addgene plasmid #207005: pCD-Ugi21
Purpose: pGGC000 Greengate entry vector containing Utricularia gibba insulator 21 (Ugi21) sequence (ID9063)
Depositing lab: Wayne Parrott. Depositing organization: University of Georgia. Publication: Mining the Utricularia gibba genome for insulator-like elements for genetic engineering. Laspisa D, Llla-Berenguer E, Bang S, Schmitz RJ, Parrott W, Wallace J. Front Plant Sci. 2023 Nov 8;14:1279231. doi: 10.3389/fpls.2023.1279231. eCollection 2023. PubMed 38023853.
Backbone
  Vector backbone: pGGC000
  Backbone manufacturer: Jan Lohmann Lab
  Backbone size w/o insert (bp): 2686
  Total vector size (bp): 3476
  Vector type: Golden Gate Compatible cloning vector
Growth in bacteria
  Bacterial resistance: Ampicillin, 100 μg/mL
  Growth temperature: 37°C
  Growth strain: DH5alpha
  Copy number: Unknown
Gene/Insert
  Gene/Insert name: Utricularia gibba insulator 21 (alt name: Ugi21)
  Species: Utricularia gibba
  Insert size (bp): 788
  GenBank ID: BK063663
  Cloning method: Gibson Cloning
  Sequencing primers: 5′ CAGGCTTTACACTTTATGCTTCCGGC; 3′ AGGGTTTTCCCAGTCACGACGTT
Terms and licenses: Academic/Nonprofit Terms; Industry Terms: Not Available to Industry
How to cite: pCD-Ugi21 was a gift from Wayne Parrott (Addgene plasmid # 207005 ; http://n2t.net/addgene:207005 ; RRID:Addgene_207005)
