[The description below was written by a language model from this plasmid's Addgene catalogue record and pLannotate feature annotations shown in this document.]
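Description:
pCD-Ugi21 is a small (about 3.5 kb) GreenGate entry plasmid built on the pGGC000 backbone, a Golden Gate-compatible cloning vector used as a module donor in the GreenGate system for assembling plant transformation constructs. It is maintained in E. coli through a high-copy ColE1/pUC-type origin of replication and selected with ampicillin via a β-lactamase gene driven by its native bla promoter. The remaining backbone annotations are cloning-vector remnants: a lacI fragment, CAP binding site, lac promoter and operator, a lacZα fragment, and partial bom and rop sequences. None of these appears to serve a role in the payload.

The insert is a 788 bp sequence from the carnivorous bladderwort Utricularia gibba, designated insulator 21 (Ugi21), introduced by Gibson cloning. The feature table does not annotate the insert itself. However, the unannotated interval between the SP6 promoter and the oppositely oriented T7 promoter is of matching length and is presumably where it lies. These phage promoters flank the cloning site and are not stated to have any function relating to the insert. Ugi21 is a non-coding candidate regulatory element rather than a gene, so the plasmid carries no plant promoter, reporter or terminator of its own.

According to the associated work, the U. gibba genome was mined for insulator-like elements for genetic engineering. As an entry module, pCD-Ugi21 supplies Ugi21 as a part that can be combined with other GreenGate modules into a destination vector, for instance to place it between neighbouring expression cassettes and test whether it limits regulatory crosstalk between them. The record does not describe specific downstream assemblies.
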