Features (pLannotate 1.2.2; 12 found; start..end, strand, type, name):
     96..200     +  promoter       AmpR promoter: bla
    201..1061    +  CDS            AmpR: β-lactamase; bla; confers resistance to ampicillin, carbenicillin, and related antibiotics
   1232..1820    +  rep_origin     ori: high-copy-number ColE1/pMB1/pBR322/pUC origin of replication
   2003..2095    +  CDS            lacI (fragment): lac repressor; lacI; The lac repressor binds to the lac operator to inhibit transcription in E. coli. This inhibition can be relieved by adding lactose or isopropyl-β-D-thiogalactopyranoside (IPTG).
   2108..2129    +  protein_bind   CAP binding site: CAP binding activates transcription in the presence of cAMP. E. coli catabolite activator protein
   2144..2174    +  promoter       lac promoter: promoter for the E. coli lac operon
   2182..2198    +  protein_bind   lac operator: The lac repressor binds to the lac operator to inhibit transcription in E. coli. This inhibition can be relieved by adding lactose or isopropyl-β-D-thiogalactopyranoside (IPTG). lac repressor encoded by lacI
   2212..2230    +  promoter       SP6 promoter: promoter for bacteriophage SP6 RNA polymerase
   3063..3081    -  promoter       T7 promoter: promoter for bacteriophage T7 RNA polymerase
   3083..3235    +  CDS            lacZα (fragment): LacZα fragment of β-galactosidase; lacZ fragment
   3241..3340    -  misc_feature   bom (fragment): basis of mobility region from pBR322
   3442..1       -  CDS            rop (fragment) (across the origin): Rop protein, which maintains plasmids at low copy number; rop
>Addgene plasmid #207005 | pCD-Ugi21 | addgene full sequence | sequence record 411167 | Addgene NGS Result
GACGAAAGGGCCTCGTGATACGCCTATTTTTATAGGTTAATGTCATGATAATAATGGTTTCTTAGACGTC
AGGTGGCACTTTTCGGGGAAATGTGCGCGGAACCCCTATTTGTTTATTTTTCTAAATACATTCAAATATG
TATCCGCTCATGAGACAATAACCCTGATAAATGCTTCAATAATATTGAAAAAGGAAGAGTATGAGTATTC
AACATTTCCGTGTCGCCCTTATTCCCTTTTTTGCGGCATTTTGCCTTCCTGTTTTTGCTCACCCAGAAAC
GCTGGTGAAAGTAAAAGATGCTGAAGATCAGTTGGGTGCACGAGTGGGTTACATCGAACTGGATCTCAAC
AGCGGTAAGATCCTTGAGAGTTTTCGCCCCGAAGAACGTTTTCCAATGATGAGCACTTTTAAAGTTCTGC
TATGTGGCGCGGTATTATCCCGTATTGACGCCGGGCAAGAGCAACTCGGTCGCCGCATACACTATTCTCA
GAATGACTTGGTTGAGTACTCACCAGTCACAGAAAAGCATCTTACGGATGGCATGACAGTAAGAGAATTA
TGCAGTGCTGCCATAACCATGAGTGATAACACTGCGGCCAACTTACTTCTGACAACGATCGGAGGACCGA
AGGAGCTAACCGCTTTTTTGCACAACATGGGGGATCATGTAACTCGCCTTGATCGTTGGGAACCGGAGCT
GAATGAAGCCATACCAAACGACGAGCGTGACACCACGATGCCTGTAGCAATGGCAACAACGTTGCGCAAA
CTATTAACTGGCGAACTACTTACTCTAGCTTCCCGGCAACAATTAATAGACTGGATGGAGGCGGATAAAG
TTGCAGGACCACTTCTGCGCTCGGCCCTTCCGGCTGGCTGGTTTATTGCTGATAAATCTGGAGCCGGTGA
GCGTGGCTCTCGAGGTATCATTGCAGCACTGGGGCCAGATGGTAAGCCCTCCCGTATCGTAGTTATCTAC
ACGACGGGGAGTCAGGCAACTATGGATGAACGAAATAGACAGATCGCTGAGATAGGTGCCTCACTGATTA
AGCATTGGTAACTGTCAGACCAAGTTTACTCATATATACTTTAGATTGATTTAAAACTTCATTTTTAATT
TAAAAGGATCTAGGTGAAGATCCTTTTTGATAATCTCATGACCAAAATCCCTTAACGTGAGTTTTCGTTC
CACTGAGCGTCAGACCCCGTAGAAAAGATCAAAGGATCTTCTTGAGATCCTTTTTTTCTGCGCGTAATCT
GCTGCTTGCAAACAAAAAAACCACCGCTACCAGCGGTGGTTTGTTTGCCGGATCAAGAGCTACCAACTCT
TTTTCCGAAGGTAACTGGCTTCAGCAGAGCGCAGATACCAAATACTGTTCTTCTAGTGTAGCCGTAGTTA
GGCCACCACTTCAAGAACTCTGTAGCACCGCCTACATACCTCGCTCTGCTAATCCTGTTACCAGTGGCTG
CTGCCAGTGGCGATAAGTCGTGTCTTACCGGGTTGGACTCAAGACGATAGTTACCGGATAAGGCGCAGCG
GTCGGGCTGAACGGGGGGTTCGTGCACACAGCCCAGCTTGGAGCGAACGACCTACACCGAACTGAGATAC
CTACAGCGTGAGCTATGAGAAAGCGCCACGCTTCCCGAAGGGAGAAAGGCGGACAGGTATCCGGTAAGCG
GCAGGGTCGGAACAGGAGAGCGCACGAGGGAGCTTCCAGGGGGAAACGCCTGGTATCTTTATAGTCCTGT
CGGGTTTCGCCACCTCTGACTTGAGCGTCGATTTTTGTGATGCTCGTCAGGGGGGCGGAGCCTATGGAAA
AACGCCAGCAACGCGGCCTTTTTACGGTTCCTGGCCTTTTGCTGGCCTTTTGCTCACATGTTCTTTCCTG
CGTTATCCCCTGATTCTGTGGATAACCGTATTACCGCCTTTGAGTGAGCTGATACCGCTCGCCGCAGCCG
AACGACCGAGCGCAGCGAGTCAGTGAGCGAGGAAGCGGAAGAGCGCCCAATACGCAAACCGCCTCTCCCC
GCGCGTTGGCCGATTCATTAATGCAGCTGGCACGACAGGTTTCCCGACTGGAAAGCGGGCAGTGAGCGCA
ACGCAATTAATGTGAGTTAGCTCACTCATTAGGCACCCCAGGCTTTACACTTTATGCTTCCGGCTCGTAT
GTTGTGTGGAATTGTGAGCGGATAACAATTTCACACGAGCTATTTAGGTGACACTATAGAAGTGAAGCTT
GGTCTCAGGCTCCCGGATGAATTTAAATATAAATGGCGTCTATTATAATTGGTCTACACGAGCCGAGCCT
GGGGGTGGCTTTCTCCAGATATTTTACCCGTTCCACAGCTTCATTCTGAGATTACTTTATTCTCTTTCGG
TTGTGTAAGATCCTACCTTATACAACGGAAGGATATAAAAGCAATTACTTTATTGTTATGAATAACCTTT
TTATTAATTTAAGAGTGTGCGGTTGGTTATATATCAGGTATTGGGAAGTATGGAACTTGTTGGTTTTCGA
TGGGTTCAGCTATATCTGTTTGTGGGTGCGCTGAAATTGATTTTGGCATGTTAGCTCTATGGTTTTCACT
CTTTTCTTGCTTTTCTATGGCATGTGTTCAGTTACTATGCTTATTAGTACAATGCTCCACAATTCTGGAC
TGTGGATGTTTTAACTTTTTTGGAATCATCCATTCTATCACATTTGACACTTGAAATTGCAGGTGTCTGT
GATCAGCACTGCATGCTGGATTCTATCTTAGAACCGTTCGACTGTTCATGTCTAGGGTTGGTTCCATTTT
CAGCCACCTGGGAAGGTCTGTGCGGTATATATATGAGAATAGTGCGATGGATGCTTCCAGCAAAGCCTTC
ATCCTCCAGCGGTGATCAGGATGGACATAGAGAATGATCAACCATCGTCTCCCTTTTGGGTGGAAATGCG
TGTACAGACAGACATGACACACTTTTGCGCTGGGGCGCCTGGGAGCGTTTGCTGCATTTAGGCTTCATCC
TTCCGTACGGTGAACTTTGCAAATGCGCAACTCAGTGAGACCGAATTCTCGCCCTATAGTGAGTCGTATT
ACCTGGCCGTCGTTTTACAACGTCGTGACTGGGAAAACCCTGGCGTTACCCAACTTAATCGCCTTGCAGC
ACATCCCCCTTTCGCCAGCTGGCGTAATAGCGAAGAGGCCCGCACCGATCGCCCTTCCCAACAGTTGCGC
AGCCTGAATGGCGAATGGCGCCTGATGCGGTATTTTCTCCTTACGCATCTGTGCGGTATTTCACACCGCA
TATGGTGCACTCTCAGTACAATCTGCTCTGATGCCGCATAGTTAAGCCAGCCCCGACACCCGCCAACACC
CGCTGACGCGCCCTGACGGGCTTGTCTGCTCCCGGCATCCGCTTACAGACAAGCTGTGACCGTCTCCGGG
AGCTGCATGTGTCAGAGGTTTTCACCGTCATCACCGAAACGCGCGA
